Addgene plasmid #173004: pAAV_12xTEAD_luc2
Purpose: firefly luciferase reporter vector with 12x clustered TEAD binding sites
Depositing lab: Michael Wehr. Depositing organization: Klinikum der Ludwig Maximilians-Universitaet Muenchen. Publication: Comprehensive split TEV based protein-protein interaction screening reveals TAOK2 as a key modulator of Hippo signalling to limit growth. Ma X, Mandausch FJ, Wu Y, Sahoo VK, Ma W, Leoni G, Hostiuc M, Wintgens JP, Qiu J, Kannaiyan N, Rossner MJ, Wehr MC. Cell Signal. 2024 Jan;113:110917. doi: 10.1016/j.cellsig.2023.110917. Epub 2023 Oct 7. PubMed 37813295.
Backbone
  Vector backbone: pAAV
  Vector type: Mammalian Expression, AAV, Luciferase
Growth in bacteria
  Bacterial resistance: Ampicillin, 100 μg/mL
  Growth temperature: 37°C
  Growth strain: NEB Stable
  Copy number: High Copy
Gene/Insert
  Gene/Insert name: 12xTEAD-luc2
  Species: Synthetic
  Cloning method: Gateway Cloning
Terms and licenses: Academic/Nonprofit Terms; Industry Terms: Not Available to Industry
How to cite: pAAV_12xTEAD_luc2 was a gift from Michael Wehr (Addgene plasmid # 173004 ; http://n2t.net/addgene:173004 ; RRID:Addgene_173004)
