[The description below was written by a language model from this plasmid's Addgene catalogue record and pLannotate feature annotations shown in this document.]
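Description:
pAAV_12xTEAD_luc2 is an adeno-associated virus transfer plasmid that carries a synthetic transcriptional reporter for TEAD activity. It is built on a pAAV backbone, with the reporter cassette lying between AAV2 inverted terminal repeats, which the annotation detects as fragments. The ITRs are the cis elements needed to package the intervening DNA into recombinant AAV particles, so the construct can be delivered by transfection or as virus. In bacteria it replicates from a high-copy ColE1/pUC-type origin and is selected with ampicillin through the β-lactamase gene. The backbone also holds short remnants of rop, bom, lacI and a tetracycline resistance gene, and an SV40 promoter outside the ITRs; these appear to be leftovers from earlier vectors.

The insert, 12xTEAD-luc2, was assembled by Gateway cloning, which explains the series of attB1, attB4, attB3 and attB2 sites upstream of the reporter gene. According to the catalogue entry, twelve clustered TEAD binding sites serve as the sensor element. The feature table does not annotate them or any minimal promoter, so their exact position and the core promoter used are not stated. Also detected upstream of luc2 are a partial EGFP-like coding fragment, a fragment of an RNA polymerase II pause site (such elements are commonly used to limit read-through), and T3 and T7 phage promoters. The codon-optimised firefly luciferase luc2 follows, then a WPRE to enhance transcript expression and a bovine growth hormone polyadenylation signal.

Because TEAD factors are the transcriptional endpoint of the Hippo pathway, luciferase output reports pathway activity in mammalian cells. This fits the associated study on modulators of Hippo signalling.
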