Features (pLannotate 1.2.2; 26 found; start..end, strand, type, name):
      2..133     -  repeat_region  AAV2 ITR (fragment): inverted terminal repeat of adeno-associated virus serotype 2 inverted
    191..439     +  CDS            (3-F)Tyr-EGFP (fragment): (3-F)Tyr-EGFP is a basic (constitutively fluorescent) green fluorescent protein published in 2004, derived from Aequorea victoria.
    457..483     -  misc_feature   MCS (fragment): pBluescript multiple cloning site
    484..508     +  protein_bind   attB1: mutant version of attB; recombination site for the Gateway® BP reaction BP Clonase™
    730..750     -  protein_bind   attB4: mutant version of attB; core recombination site for the Gateway® BP reaction BP Clonase™
    751..778     +  misc_feature   pause site (fragment): RNA polymerase II transcriptional pause signal from the human α2 globin gene
    891..911     +  protein_bind   attB3: mutant version of attB; core recombination site for the Gateway® BP reaction BP Clonase™
    938..956     +  promoter       T3 promoter: promoter for bacteriophage T3 RNA polymerase
   1020..1038    -  promoter       T7 promoter: promoter for bacteriophage T7 RNA polymerase
   1065..1085    -  protein_bind   attB2: mutant version of attB; core recombination site for the Gateway® BP reaction BP Clonase™
   1171..2823    +  CDS            luciferase: firefly luciferase synthetic luc2 version of the luciferase gene
   2827..2851    +  misc_feature   MCS (fragment): pBluescript multiple cloning site
   2851..3439    +  misc_feature   WPRE: woodchuck hepatitis virus posttranscriptional regulatory element
   3472..3696    +  polyA_signal   bGH poly(A) signal: bovine growth hormone polyadenylation signal
   3700..3721    +  promoter       SV40 promoter (fragment): SV40 enhancer and early promoter
   3782..3873    +  repeat_region  AAV2 ITR (fragment): inverted terminal repeat of adeno-associated virus serotype 2 inverted
   3873..3902    -  repeat_region  AAV2 ITR (fragment): inverted terminal repeat of adeno-associated virus serotype 2 inverted
   3906..4235    -  promoter       SV40 promoter: SV40 enhancer and early promoter
   4242..4298    -  CDS            lacI (fragment): lac repressor; lacI; The lac repressor binds to the lac operator to inhibit transcription in E. coli. This inhibition can be relieved by adding lactose or isopropyl-β-D-thiogalactopyranoside (IPTG).
   4481..5069    -  rep_origin     ori: high-copy-number ColE1/pMB1/pBR322/pUC origin of replication
   5240..6100    -  CDS            AmpR: β-lactamase; bla; confers resistance to ampicillin, carbenicillin, and related antibiotics
   6101..6205    -  promoter       AmpR promoter: bla
   6300..6335    +  CDS            rop (fragment): Rop protein, which maintains plasmids at low copy number; rop
   6437..6485    +  misc_feature   bom (fragment): basis of mobility region from pBR322
   6486..6765    -  CDS            TcR (fragment): tetracycline efflux protein; tet; confers resistance to tetracycline
   6993..7011    +  promoter       SP6 promoter: promoter for bacteriophage SP6 RNA polymerase
>Addgene plasmid #173004 | pAAV_12xTEAD_luc2 | addgene full sequence | sequence record 340589 | Addgene NGS Result
TAGCTGCGCGCTCGCTCGCTCACTGAGGCCGCCCGGGCAAAGCCCGGGCGTCGGGCGACCTTTGGTCGCC
CGGCCTCAGTGAGCGAGCGAGCGCGCAGAGAGGGAGTGGCCAACTCCATCACTAGGGGTTCCTTGTAGTT
AATGATTAACCCGCCATGCTACTTATCTACGTAGCCATGCTCTAGGTACCTTCTTCAAGGACGACGGCAA
CTACAAGACCCGCGCCGAGGTGAAGTTCGAGGGCGACACCCTGGTGAACCGCATCGAGCTGAAGGGCATC
GACTTCAAGGAGGACGGCAACATCCTGGGGCACAAGCTGGAGTACAACTACAACAGCCACAACGTCCATA
TCATGGCCGACAAGCAGAAGAACGGCATCAAGGTGAACTTCAAGATCCGCCACAACATCGAGGACGGCAG
CGTGCAGCTCGCCGACCACTCATATGTACTCGAGTTGTCGACGGTATCGATAAGCTTGATATCACAAGTT
TGTACAAAAAAGCAGGCTAAGCTTGCAGTGGAATGTGTGGAATGTGTCTCAAGCTTGCAGTGGAATGTGT
GGAATGTGTCTCAAGCTTGCAGTGGAATGTGTGGAATGTGTCTCACGCGTGGCCTCGCCTGCAGGAGGCG
GCCAAGCTTGCAGTGGAATGTGTGGAATGTGTCTCAAGCTTGCAGTGGAATGTGTGGAATGTGTCTCAAG
CTTGCAGTGGAATGTGTGGAATGTGTCTCCAACTTTTCTATACAAAGTTGGCAAGTGCAGGTGCCAGAAC
ATTTCTCTGGCCTAACTGGAAGACGCTAGCGGGGGGCTATAAAAGGGGGTGGGGGCGTTCGTCCTCACTC
TAGATCTGCGATCTAAGTAAGCTTGGCAATCCGGTACTGTTGGTAAAGCCCAACTTTGTATAATAAAGTT
GAGCTAGTTGCTAAGTCTGCCGAGTAGAATTAACCCTCACTAAAGGGTAGGTGACACTATTCTATTACAT
CAATCATCTAAGTGCGTCTTCTATTACTTACCTTTAATCCCTATAGTGAGTCGTATTAGTAGACGCGAGT
CAATGCATGTACGACAGCTTTCTTGTACAAAGTGGTGATATCGAATTCCTGCAGCCCGGGGGATCCGCCC
GGGCTAGAGCGGCCGCCACCGCGGTGGAGCTCGCGACTAGTGACGCCACCATGGAAGATGCCAAAAACAT
TAAGAAGGGCCCAGCGCCATTCTACCCACTCGAAGACGGGACCGCCGGCGAGCAGCTGCACAAAGCCATG
AAGCGCTACGCCCTGGTGCCTGGCACCATCGCCTTTACCGACGCACATATCGAGGTGGACATTACCTACG
CCGAGTACTTCGAGATGAGCGTTCGGCTGGCAGAAGCTATGAAGCGCTATGGGCTGAATACAAACCATCG
GATCGTGGTGTGCAGCGAGAATAGCTTGCAGTTCTTCATGCCCGTGTTGGGTGCCCTGTTCATCGGTGTG
GCTGTGGCCCCAGCTAACGACATCTACAACGAGCGCGAGCTGCTGAACAGCATGGGCATCAGCCAGCCCA
CCGTCGTATTCGTGAGCAAGAAAGGGCTGCAAAAGATCCTCAACGTGCAAAAGAAGCTACCGATCATACA
AAAGATCATCATCATGGATAGCAAGACCGACTACCAGGGCTTCCAAAGCATGTACACCTTCGTGACTTCC
CATTTGCCACCCGGCTTCAACGAGTACGACTTCGTGCCCGAGAGCTTCGACCGGGACAAAACCATCGCCC
TGATCATGAACAGTAGTGGCAGTACCGGATTGCCCAAGGGCGTAGCCCTACCGCACCGCACCGCTTGTGT
CCGATTCAGTCATGCCCGCGACCCCATCTTCGGCAACCAGATCATCCCCGACACCGCTATCCTCAGCGTG
GTGCCATTTCACCACGGCTTCGGCATGTTCACCACGCTGGGCTACTTGATCTGCGGCTTTCGGGTCGTGC
TCATGTACCGCTTCGAGGAGGAGCTATTCTTGCGCAGCTTGCAAGACTATAAGATTCAATCTGCCCTGCT
GGTGCCCACACTATTTAGCTTCTTCGCTAAGAGCACTCTCATCGACAAGTACGACCTAAGCAACTTGCAC
GAGATCGCCAGCGGCGGGGCGCCGCTCAGCAAGGAGGTAGGTGAGGCCGTGGCCAAACGCTTCCACCTAC
CAGGCATCCGCCAGGGCTACGGCCTGACAGAAACAACCAGCGCCATTCTGATCACCCCCGAAGGGGACGA
CAAGCCTGGCGCAGTAGGCAAGGTGGTGCCCTTCTTCGAGGCTAAGGTGGTGGACTTGGACACCGGTAAG
ACACTGGGTGTGAACCAGCGCGGCGAGCTGTGCGTCCGTGGCCCCATGATCATGAGCGGCTACGTTAACA
ACCCCGAGGCTACAAACGCTCTCATCGACAAGGACGGCTGGCTGCACAGCGGCGACATCGCCTACTGGGA
CGAGGACGAGCACTTCTTCATCGTGGACCGGCTGAAGAGCCTGATCAAATACAAGGGCTACCAGGTAGCC
CCAGCCGAACTGGAGAGCATCCTGCTGCAACACCCCAACATCTTCGACGCCGGGGTCGCCGGCCTGCCCG
ACGACGATGCCGGCGAGCTGCCCGCCGCAGTCGTCGTGCTGGAACACGGTAAAACCATAACCGAGAAGGA
GATCGTGGACTATGTGGCCAGCCAGGCTACAACCGCCAAGAAGCTGCGCGGTGGTGTTGTGTTCGTGGAC
GAGGTGCCTAAAGGACTGACCGGCAAGTTGGACGCCCGCAAGATCCGCGAGATTCTCATTAAGGCCAAGA
AGGGCGGCAAGATCGCCGTGTAATTCGAATTCGATATCAAGCTTATCGATAATCAACCTCTGGATTACAA
AATTTGTGAAAGATTGACTGGTATTCTTAACTATGTTGCTCCTTTTACGCTATGTGGATACGCTGCTTTA
ATGCCTTTGTATCATGCTATTGCTTCCCGTATGGCTTTCATTTTCTCCTCCTTGTATAAATCCTGGTTGC
TGTCTCTTTATGAGGAGTTGTGGCCCGTTGTCAGGCAACGTGGCGTGGTGTGCACTGTGTTTGCTGACGC
AACCCCCACTGGTTGGGGCATTGCCACCACCTGTCAGCTCCTTTCCGGGACTTTCGCTTTCCCCCTCCCT
ATTGCCACGGCGGAACTCATCGCCGCCTGCCTTGCCCGCTGCTGGACAGGGGCTCGGCTGTTGGGCACTG
ACAATTCCGTGGTGTTGTCGGGGAAATCATCGTCCTTTCCTTGGCTGCTCGCCTGTGTTGCCACCTGGAT
TCTGCGCGGGACGTCCTTCTGCTACGTCCCTTCGGCCCTCAATCCAGCGGACCTTCCTTCCCGCGGCCTG
CTGCCGGCTCTGCGGCCTCTTCCGCGTCTTCGCCTTCGCCCTCAGACGAGTCGGATCTCCCTTTGGGCCG
CCTCCCCGCATCGATACCGTCGACTCGCTGATCAGCCTCGACTGTGCCTTCTAGTTGCCAGCCATCTGTT
GTTTGCCCCTCCCCCGTGCCTTCCTTGACCCTGGAAGGTGCCACTCCCACTGTCCTTTCCTAATAAAATG
AGGAAATTGCATCGCATTGTCTGAGTAGGTGTCATTCTATTCTGGGGGGTGGGGTGGGGCAGGACAGCAA
GGGGGAGGATTGGGAAGACAATAGCAGGCATGCTGGGGATGCGGTGGGCTCTATGGCTTCTGAGGCGGAA
AGAACCAGCTGGGGCTCGACTAGAGCATGGCTACGTAGATAAGTAGCATGGCGGGTTAATCATTAACTAC
AAGGAACCCCTAGTGATGGAGTTGGCCACTCCCTCTCTGCGCGCTCGCTCGCTCACTGAGGCCGGGCGAC
CAAAGGTCGCCCGACGCCCGGGCGGCCTCAGTGAGCGAGCGAGCGCGCAGAGCTTTTTGCAAAAGCCTAG
GCCTCCAAAAAAGCCTCCTCACTACTTCTGGAATAGCTCAGAGGCCGAGGCGGCCTCGGCCTCTGCATAA
ATAAAAAAAATTAGTCAGCCATGGGGCGGAGAATGGGCGGAACTGGGCGGAGTTAGGGGCGGGATGGGCG
GAGTTAGGGGCGGGACTATGGTTGCTGACTAATTGAGATGCATGCTTTGCATACTTCTGCCTGCTGGGGA
GCCTGGGGACTTTCCACACCTGGTTGCTGACTAATTGAGATGCATGCTTTGCATACTTCTGCCTGCTGGG
GAGCCTGGGGACTTTCCACACCCTAACTGACACACATTCCACAGCTGCATTAATGAATCGGCCAACGCGC
GGGGAGAGGCGGTTTGCGTATTGGGCGCTCTTCCGCTTCCTCGCTCACTGACTCGCTGCGCTCGGTCGTT
CGGCTGCGGCGAGCGGTATCAGCTCACTCAAAGGCGGTAATACGGTTATCCACAGAATCAGGGGATAACG
CAGGAAAGAACATGTGAGCAAAAGGCCAGCAAAAGGCCAGGAACCGTAAAAAGGCCGCGTTGCTGGCGTT
TTTCCATAGGCTCCGCCCCCCTGACGAGCATCACAAAAATCGACGCTCAAGTCAGAGGTGGCGAAACCCG
ACAGGACTATAAAGATACCAGGCGTTTCCCCCTGGAAGCTCCCTCGTGCGCTCTCCTGTTCCGACCCTGC
CGCTTACCGGATACCTGTCCGCCTTTCTCCCTTCGGGAAGCGTGGCGCTTTCTCATAGCTCACGCTGTAG
GTATCTCAGTTCGGTGTAGGTCGTTCGCTCCAAGCTGGGCTGTGTGCACGAACCCCCCGTTCAGCCCGAC
CGCTGCGCCTTATCCGGTAACTATCGTCTTGAGTCCAACCCGGTAAGACACGACTTATCGCCACTGGCAG
CAGCCACTGGTAACAGGATTAGCAGAGCGAGGTATGTAGGCGGTGCTACAGAGTTCTTGAAGTGGTGGCC
TAACTACGGCTACACTAGAAGAACAGTATTTGGTATCTGCGCTCTGCTGAAGCCAGTTACCTTCGGAAAA
AGAGTTGGTAGCTCTTGATCCGGCAAACAAACCACCGCTGGTAGCGGTGGTTTTTTTGTTTGCAAGCAGC
AGATTACGCGCAGAAAAAAAGGATCTCAAGAAGATCCTTTGATCTTTTCTACGGGGTCTGACGCTCAGTG
GAACGAAAACTCACGTTAAGGGATTTTGGTCATGAGATTATCAAAAAGGATCTTCACCTAGATCCTTTTA
AATTAAAAATGAAGTTTTAAATCAATCTAAAGTATATATGAGTAAACTTGGTCTGACAGTTACCAATGCT
TAATCAGTGAGGCACCTATCTCAGCGATCTGTCTATTTCGTTCATCCATAGTTGCCTGACTCCCCGTCGT
GTAGATAACTACGATACGGGAGGGCTTACCATCTGGCCCCAGTGCTGCAATGATACCGCGAGACCCACGC
TCACCGGCTCCAGATTTATCAGCAATAAACCAGCCAGCCGGAAGGGCCGAGCGCAGAAGTGGTCCTGCAA
CTTTATCCGCCTCCATCCAGTCTATTAATTGTTGCCGGGAAGCTAGAGTAAGTAGTTCGCCAGTTAATAG
TTTGCGCAACGTTGTTGCCATTGCTACAGGCATCGTGGTGTCACGCTCGTCGTTTGGTATGGCTTCATTC
AGCTCCGGTTCCCAACGATCAAGGCGAGTTACATGATCCCCCATGTTGTGCAAAAAAGCGGTTAGCTCCT
TCGGTCCTCCGATCGTTGTCAGAAGTAAGTTGGCCGCAGTGTTATCACTCATGGTTATGGCAGCACTGCA
TAATTCTCTTACTGTCATGCCATCCGTAAGATGCTTTTCTGTGACTGGTGAGTACTCAACCAAGTCATTC
TGAGAATAGTGTATGCGGCGACCGAGTTGCTCTTGCCCGGCGTCAATACGGGATAATACCGCGCCACATA
GCAGAACTTTAAAAGTGCTCATCATTGGAAAACGTTCTTCGGGGCGAAAACTCTCAAGGATCTTACCGCT
GTTGAGATCCAGTTCGATGTAACCCACTCGTGCACCCAACTGATCTTCAGCATCTTTTACTTTCACCAGC
GTTTCTGGGTGAGCAAAAACAGGAAGGCAAAATGCCGCAAAAAAGGGAATAAGGGCGACACGGAAATGTT
GAATACTCATACTCTTCCTTTTTCAATATTATTGAAGCATTTATCAGGGTTATTGTCTCATGAGCGGATA
CATATTTGAATGTATTTAGAAAAATAAACAAATAGGGGTTCCGCGCACATTTCCCCGAAAAGTGCCACCT
GACGTCTAAGAAACCATTATTATCATGACATTAACCTATAAAAATAGGCGTATCACGAGGCCCTTTCGTC
TCGCGCGTTTCGGTGATGACGGTGAAAACCTCTGACACATGCAGCTCCCGGAGACGGTCACAGCTTGTCT
GTAAGCGGATGCCGGGAGCAGACAAGCCCGTCAGGGCGCGTCAGCGGGTGTTGGCGGGTGTCGGGGCTGG
CTTAACTATGCGGCATCAGAGCAGATTGTACTGAGAGTGCACCATTCGACGCTCTCCCTTATGCGACTCC
TGCATTAGGAAGCAGCCCAGTAGTAGGTTGAGGCCGTTGAGCACCGCCGCCGCAAGGAATGGTGCATGCA
AGGAGATGGCGCCCAACAGTCCCCCGGCCACGGGGCCTGCCACCATACCCACGCCGAAACAAGCGCTCAT
GAGCCCGAAGTGGCGAGCCCGATCTTCCCCATCGGTGATGTCGGCGATATAGGCGCCAGCAACCGCACCT
GTGGCGCCGGTGATGCCGGCCACGATGCGTCCGGCGTAGAGGATCTGGCTAGCGATGACCCTGCTGATTG
GTTCGCTGACCATTTCCGGGTGCGGGACGGCGTTACCAGAAACTCAGAAGGTTCGTCCAACCAAACCGAC
TCTGACGGCAGTTTACGAGAGAGATGATAGGGTCTGCTTCAGTAAGCCAGATGCTACACAATTAGGCTTG
TACATATTGTCGTTAGAACGCGGCTACAATTAATACATAACCTTATGTATCATACACATACGATTTAGGT
GACACTATAGAATACACGGAATTAATTC
